Addgene plasmid #205485: 795K
Purpose: Female specific dsRed with AlutraF, eGFP in both sexes
Depositing lab: Omar Akbari. Depositing organization: University of California, San Diego (UCSD). Publication: A fluorescent sex-sorting technique for insects with the demonstration in Drosophila melanogaster. Liu J, Rayes D, Akbari OS. bioRxiv. 2023 Aug 14:2023.08.11.553026. doi: 10.1101/2023.08.11.553026. Preprint. PubMed 37645836.
Backbone
  Vector backbone: PiggyBac
  Total vector size (bp): 11387
  Vector type: Insect Expression
Growth in bacteria
  Bacterial resistance: Ampicillin, 100 μg/mL
  Growth temperature: 37°C
  Growth strain: DH5alpha
  Copy number: High Copy
Gene/Insert
  Gene/Insert name: DsRed, eGFP, AltraF
  Species: D. melanogaster (fly)
Terms and licenses: Academic/Nonprofit Terms; Industry Terms: Not Available to Industry
Depositor comments: Please visit https://doi.org/10.1101/2023.08.11.553026 for bioRxiv preprint.
How to cite: 795K was a gift from Omar Akbari (Addgene plasmid # 205485 ; http://n2t.net/addgene:205485 ; RRID:Addgene_205485)
