[The description below was written by a language model from this plasmid's Addgene catalogue record and pLannotate feature annotations shown in this document.]
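Description:
795K is a piggyBac-based insect expression and transgenesis plasmid of about 11.4 kb, built for fluorescent sex-sorting in Drosophila melanogaster. It is maintained in E. coli as a high-copy plasmid through a ColE1/pUC-type origin with ampicillin selection (AmpR under its own bla promoter). It also carries an f1 origin and remnants of a lacZα/lac promoter/T3 cloning region from the parental backbone. The piggyBac terminal repeats implied by the backbone name are not annotated in the feature table.

The payload consists of two reporter units. One runs on the reverse strand: an OpIE-2 baculovirus immediate-early promoter, followed by a short IE2 coding fragment, sits roughly 2.9 kb upstream of a DsRed coding sequence. That intervening stretch has no annotation. It presumably holds the "AltraF" (also written "AlutraF") element listed in the record, which the stated purpose says makes DsRed female-specific. The record does not define this element or explain its mechanism. A baculoviral P74 fragment lies just beyond DsRed and probably reflects 3′ flanking sequence. This cassette is bracketed by two gypsy insulators, which help shield transgene expression from chromosomal position effects and from neighbouring regulatory elements.

The second unit is an hr5 enhancer and IE1 promoter driving EGFP with an SV40 polyadenylation signal. It gives constitutive green fluorescence in both sexes and so marks transgenic animals. A φC31 attB site downstream also allows site-specific integration into attP docking lines as an alternative to piggyBac transposition. Females carrying the construct should therefore fluoresce red and green while males fluoresce green only, so the sexes can be separated by fluorescence.
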