Features (pLannotate 1.2.2; 22 found; start..end, strand, type, name):
     30..458     -  rep_origin     f1 ori (sequence partly withheld): f1 bacteriophage origin of replication; arrow indicates direction of (+) strand synthesis
    463..616     -  CDS            lacZα (fragment): LacZα fragment of β-galactosidase; lacZ fragment
   1004..1389    +  protein_bind   gypsy insulator: chromatin insulator from Drosophila Su(Hw), CP190, and Mod(mdg4)67.2
   1390..2043    +  CDS            P74 (fragment): PIF0_NPVAC - Experimental evidence at protein level: Swiss-Prot protein existence level 1. Plays an essential role for oral infectivity of occlusion- derived virus (ODV) and functions also in host midgut attachment and fusion by binding to a specific host receptor. From Autographa californica nuclear polyhedrosis virus (AcMNPV).
   2064..2742    -  CDS            DsRed1 (fragment): wild-type DsRed mammalian codon-optimized
   5611..5676    -  CDS            IE2 (fragment): VIE2_NPVOP - Protein inferred from homology: Swiss-Prot protein existence level 3. RING-finger E3 ubiquitin ligase that plays an important regulatory role during the initial stages of infection. Migrates to specific nuclear foci early in infection supposely to prepare the sites for viral replication by targeting and ubiquitinating host proteins. From Orgyia pseudotsugata multicapsid polyhedrosis virus (OpMNPV).
   5690..6150    -  promoter       OpIE-2 promoter (fragment): immediate-early gene 2 from the Orgyia pseudotsugata multicapsid nucleopolyhedrovirus; strong constitutive baculovirus promoter for insect cell expression
   6164..6549    +  protein_bind   gypsy insulator: chromatin insulator from Drosophila Su(Hw), CP190, and Mod(mdg4)67.2
   6556..7038    +  enhancer       hr5 enhancer: Autographa californica hr5; baculovirus early transcription enhancer
   7042..7633    +  promoter       IE1 promoter: promoter of the ie1 gene from the baculovirus Autographa californica
   7647..8362    +  CDS            EGFP (fragment): the original enhanced GFP (Yang et al., 1996) mammalian codon-optimized
   8366..8449    +  CDS            large T antigen (fragment): large T antigen from SV40 (simian virus 40)
   8472..8593    +  polyA_signal   SV40 poly(A) signal: SV40 polyadenylation signal
   8621..8690    +  protein_bind   attB: attB site for the φC31 integrase (Groth et al., 2000) phage φC31 integrase
   9201..9219    -  promoter       T3 promoter: promoter for bacteriophage T3 RNA polymerase
   9262..9284    -  protein_bind   lac operator (fragment): The lac repressor binds to the lac operator to inhibit transcription in E. coli. This inhibition can be relieved by adding lactose or isopropyl-β-D-thiogalactopyranoside (IPTG). lac repressor encoded by lacI
   9288..9318    -  promoter       lac promoter: promoter for the E. coli lac operon
   9333..9354    -  protein_bind   CAP binding site: CAP binding activates transcription in the presence of cAMP. E. coli catabolite activator protein
   9367..9459    -  CDS            lacI (fragment): lac repressor; lacI; The lac repressor binds to the lac operator to inhibit transcription in E. coli. This inhibition can be relieved by adding lactose or isopropyl-β-D-thiogalactopyranoside (IPTG).
   9642..10230   -  rep_origin     ori: high-copy-number ColE1/pMB1/pBR322/pUC origin of replication
  10401..11261   -  CDS            AmpR: β-lactamase; bla; confers resistance to ampicillin, carbenicillin, and related antibiotics
  11262..11366   -  promoter       AmpR promoter: bla
>Addgene plasmid #205485 | 795K | addgene full sequence | sequence record 407585 | Addgene NGS Result
CTAAATTGTAAGCGTTAATATTTTGTTAAAATTCGCGTTAAATTTTTGTTAAATCAGCTCATTTTTTAAC
CAATAGGCCGAAATCGGCAAAATCCCTTATAAATCAAAAGAATAGACCGAGATAGGGT
[37 nt withheld, positions 129-165]
AAAGAACGTGGACTCCAACGTCAAAGG
[49 nt withheld, positions 193-241]
T
[91 nt withheld, positions 243-333]
G
[124 nt withheld, positions 335-458]
CCCATTCGCCATTCAGGCTGCGCAACTGTTGGGAAGGGCGATCGGTGCGGGCCTCTTCGCTATTACGCCA
GCTGGCGAAAGGGGGATGTGCTGCAAGGCGATTAAGTTGGGTAACGCCAGGGTTTTCCCAGTCACGACGT
TGTAAAACGACGGCCAGTAGATTAACCCTAGAAAGATAATCATATTGTGACGTACGTTAAAGATAATCAT
GCGTAAAATTGACGCATGTGTTTTATCGGTCTGTATATCGAGGTTTATTTATTAATTTGAATAGATATTA
AGTTTTATTATATTTACACTTACATACTAATAATAAATTCAACAAACAATTTATTTATGTTTATTTATTT
ATTAAAAAAAAACAAAACTTTCGTTGATAGAAGCATCCTCATCACAAGATGATAATAAGTATACCATCTT
AGCTGGCTTCGGTTTATATGAGACGAGAGTAAGGGGTCCGTCAAAACAAAACATCGATGTTCCCACTGGC
CTGGAGCGACTGTTTTTCAGTACTTCCGGTATCTCGCGTTTGTTTGCCTGCAGGTCACGTAATAAGTGTG
CGTTGAATTTATTCGCAAAAACATTGCATATTTTCGGCAAAGTAAAATTTTGTTGCATACCTTATCAAAA
AATAAGTGCTGCATACTTTTTAGAGAAACCAAATAATTTTTTATTGCATACCCGTTTTTAATAAAATACA
TTGCATACCCTCTTTTAATAAAAAATATTGCATACTTTGACGAAACAAATTTTCGTTGCATACCCAATAA
AAGATTATTATATTGCATACCCGTTTTTAATAAAATACATTGCATACCCTCTTTTAATAAAAAATATTGC
ATACGTTGACGAAACAAATTTTCGTTGCATACCCAATAAAAGATTATTATATTGCATACCTTTTCTTGCC
ATACCATTTAGCCGATCAATTGCGGCCGCTCGAATCGCTATCCAAGCCAGCTCCATTGTCGGCATCGTGC
TCATTCTATTGACGCTGGCAGATTTGGTTTTGGCGCTATGGGACCCGTTCGGTTACAACAACATGTTTCC
GCGCGAGTTTCCCGACGACATGTCGCGCACGTTCCTGACTGCGTACTTTGAGAGTTTCGACAACACCACG
TCCAGAGAAATCATAGAGTTTATGCCCGAGTTCTTTTCGGAAATGGTCGAAACGGACGATGACGCCACGT
TTGAATCTCTATTTCATTTATTAGATTATGTGGCATCTTTAGAAGTTAATTCCGACGGCCAAATGTTAAA
CTTGGAGGAGGGTGATGAAATTGAGGATTTTGACGAATCTACTTTGGTGGGGCAAGCGTTAGCCACTAGC
TCGCTATACACTCGCATGGAGTTTATGCAGTACACGTTTAGGCAAAACACACTATTGTCTATGAACAAAG
AAAACAACAATTTTAATCAAATAATCATGGGTTTATTTGCAACAAACACAATTGTGGCGTTTACAGCATT
TGTTATACACACAGAACTCATATTTTTTATATTTTTCGTAATCTTCCTAATGATCACATTTTATTACATA
ATCAAAGAATCGTACGAATATTATAAAACAATTGATTTGTTATTTTAAAAACGATTCATCCTAGGCTACA
GGAACAGGTGGTGGCGGCCCTCGGTGCGCTCGTACTGCTCCACGATGGTGTAGTCCTCGTTGTGGGAGGT
GATGTCCAGCTTGGAGTCCACGTAGTAGTAGCCGGGCAGCTGCACGGGCTTCTTGGCCATGTAGATGGAC
TTGAACTCCACCAGGTAGTGGCCGCCGTCCTTCAGCTTCAGGGCCTTGTGGATCTCGCCCTTCAGCACGC
CGTCGCGGGGGTACAGGCGCTCGGTGGAGGCCTCCCAGCCCATGGTCTTCTTCTGCATTACGGGGCCGTC
GGAGGGGAAGTTCACGCCGATGAACTTCACCTTGTAGATGAAGCAGCCGTCCTGCAGGGAGGAGTCCTGG
GTCACGGTCACCACGCCGCCGTCCTCGAAGTTCATCACGCGCTCCCACTTGAAGCCCTCGGGGAAGGACA
GCTTCTTGTAGTCGGGGATGTCGGCGGGGTGCTTCACGTACACCTTGGAGCCGTACTGGAACTGGGGGGA
CAGGATGTCCCAGGCGAAGGGCAGGGGGCCGCCCTTGGTCACCTTCAGCTTCACGGTGTTGTGGCCCTCG
TAGGGGCGGCCCTCGCCCTCGCCCTCGATCTCGAACTCGTGGCCGTTCACGGTGCCCTCCATGCGCACCT
TGAAGCGCATGAACTCCTTGATGACGTTCTTGGAGGAGCGCACCTGTGGGCACGATGATTTTTTATATTA
GTAGTATATAATTAATATCATTTGATTTGTATATCTACAATTTTCCATGCCATTTTTTGTTGAGTAATTT
TATCTTATGCATTTCTTTCGTATTTGTGTACATACGTTTAATCATTGCAAAATTAATTTATTTGTTTTAT
GCTTGATTATGTGAATAAAAATAGCAACCCAAATGGTGCTGAAAAAGTGAATTTTCAAAATGTTAAAGCT
AGCTTTTGTTTGTTTGCTAATAATAAATCGAAGAAAGTAATTTTAAATAAAGCACTGTAGGTAGTCGAGA
GTTAACTTTAAAAATGTCTTCATGTATTGATTTCGTATATCAAGCATTATATTTATTTACATTGTTAAAA
ACGTTTGTGTTGATTGTTGTTCTCCTCAGGTGGCAAATGATGTTTATTTCCCCAACAGTTTGCCATTGTA
GTTTGAGTTCATTTTGTTGTTGTTCCAGTATTCCCTTTAATAGTTTGTTGATTGTAGTTTGTTGATTGAA
GTTTTTAATTGCTTTGCTTATTCGACAAACTGTAAAATATGTTCAGTTGGATATTTTAGCTAAAATATGG
GTTGAACCCAATATAATCCCTGATTTCATCAGCTCTAAACTCACTCAAGTCAAGACTCCAGCAGAGACTT
TAAATAAACGCTCCCTAGGTGAAACTTTAAGATATGAAAATAAGATGTATGTAGTTGTTTTAACAGTTTA
CAAAACCCTCACAAACAATTTAAATTAAATTTAATTATTGTAAGTAATAAACAATTTTTAGTGTTAAAAT
AATTATTGTATGATCGCTAACATTCGGAATTAAGTAACCTGCCAAGCCTGTGGTCATCAGTTGTCGGCAT
TTACCTCATAGAGTAAGAGTAGGGAGCAGACTCTTCCGGCAAAGATGGATGTAGAAGTTGAAAAGCAAGG
GGAAAAGGACACTACTATGGCACCCCTTGCTTTACGTCATCTTTTTGCAGATTTGATCTCGAATTGAGGA
GAGAGTATCGACCACATAGAAAAACGTTTCCACCACAGTGGGTTCTACGTTACCGAAACGACCCGGATTT
ATATCCGGCCAAGGACTGTCACTCCAGCAGCAATCCCCGTATGTAAATATGGGGAATGTTAATGCTGCTA
CATCAACAACCACATAGAAAATTTGCGGTTCACCCAAGGTACATTGAACAGGCAGTAGTAGTTCATTTGA
TTTTTATCATTTATATGGTCTCCAATTTGTCAAATTTTGTTTAACGTTAATTTTGTTTTCTATACAGTGT
CAATCTTCTTTCTGCTTATAGATTTTAACATTCTTTGGACCAAAGTCAAAAACAAAATGCATTGCTCTTG
TTGATGTGTGTCTTAGGACAACCTCTTCAGTCCCTGTGGGAGAGTGGTTTTTTCAATGTCAGCTACATCT
TTTCAAGTTCATAATAAGAAAATAGATTGAATATGAAATTGAAAATGATATATTGAAATGAGAATGATTA
AATTGAAATTGAGAAAATTAAGTTGCAAATGAGAAAATAGAATTCAAAATGAGAGAATATAAAATTGTAT
CATATCATTGGCAAGCTTGAGTGCTTAAGATTCTGATAAGCGTTGAAGTCACCAGCTACTAATCGGTTTT
CACCTCTGATAAGAGCACCAATACCAGGGTGATTTCCTGCCAGGCAGCTCGTGACAGAGGGTATATATAT
GTACATTATATATTTTGTACATATTCTGCTATATTTTGATATTCTAAAGAATTGTCCCTGTGGTCGATGT
CTTCATCGAGTTATCTTCTCAATCTTGCTCTGGAGTCCGTTAAAGTTGAATCTTAATGATTCTCGGAAGG
GGTGTTACGTTTACAAGGTAAAGGGCAAATGGGATTGTCTACGTTGCTTATGCCTGTGCGCACCGCTTTT
GTTGTTGTAGTCTGATGGTTTCGGACGGATTCGCTACATGAGATGAGAGAAAGAGGGTTATCTGCTCAGG
TGAGCCCCGGAGAACCGCGAAGGGTACTTGAAATTGAAATTTGTATATATAATATAAATCCTTTATAGAT
ATAAACCTACAGGCACACATATATAATATGTAACGAAAGGTAAATTAATTACCAATCAATAGGCCGCAAA
TATGAGAATCCATTTGAAAATGCCATCGAAACGATTAAATATACATAGTAATAATTTTTATTTCTCCATT
ATCTGTGCTAGCATTCCCATTCTTATGTTTGTGTGTGTTTTACTCATCTATCTCGCAATGCTTTCCTTCT
CTGCCAAACTCAAGCAAGTTTTGCTACTTGGAAAATTATTAATTATTAAATTACAGAAATGCCAGCAGTT
TTAAATATATTGTGTGTGAAACTAAAACAATTGAGATCAAGCTTCCGACATCCAAGTGGGTCGAAGTGGG
TATTTAGAGAGGCCAGGGCACCGGCTTTCCTACGGTACCAGCCACGATTTACCCACAAAAATCGCATGCC
CTAATTCCAAAGCCAACCCCATTCTTTTAATCTAGAGCAGGCTTCTAAGTAGCTCGAGTAAAATTGCACT
GCATATTTCTGATACAGTTAATTATATTTCTCAAAAAACGACCTATTCTAGCACTGCTCGTCTTGATATA
AATTCTTAGTCGGAGACTTATCTAATGGTACTCACTTAAGTTTATAAGATTCTTCCATTAGTATGTTGAT
TGTAGCCTAGTTTTGTCCAATCTGACGTCCACATCACTATCATTGATGAATGTTGATTGGTGTTTGCAAA
CGTGCATTTTTGTATCTTTTTCACGCATATAAATTCAACCGAGTATGTTTTCGTCCTTATTGCTTAGTTT
TATATGAATTTCATAAAATAAAATGTAGGTTACAATTACCATCACCAGAGACAGGTTGCGGCGGCGGTTG
GATGGCGTGGGCGCGTTGGCGTTGTTGGACCGGCTCATGTTGTGTCGCTGTAACAGATGCTGTTCAACTG
TGTTTACCAGATCGTTGCGGGCTGTATTTATAGGCGCGATAAGCGGGACGGGCGCCTCGTGTCCGGTCAC
GCGCATGAGATAACGCGCGGCTGATATGGAGGCGCGTCCTGTTCCGATAAGGAGTTGCGTCCGGCTGCGG
TTAGCAACACAGGAAGCTGGCGTCCTGTCACGATAAGACAACACTCGTCCGGTCCGATAATGTGATTCGT
ACGTGACAGGACGCGACCCGATAAGGCCGGCCTACGTGACTGCCGACACGTACTTTTTTGCACTGCAAAA
AGGTTCAATGTGTGGTAGTGTATTTGGAGCGTATACAACGGTGTAGACTATTTATGTAAAATAGTCTACG
AAACGTAGAGTTTGTACTATGTATGGGCCCGCGTGCAAAAGCGTGTTTTTTTGCAGTGCAAAAAAGTTGG
TGGTGGGGAGGCCACCGAGTATGGGCGCGGTACCTCACGTAATAAGTGTGCGTTGAATTTATTCGCAAAA
ACATTGCATATTTTCGGCAAAGTAAAATTTTGTTGCATACCTTATCAAAAAATAAGTGCTGCATACTTTT
TAGAGAAACCAAATAATTTTTTATTGCATACCCGTTTTTAATAAAATACATTGCATACCCTCTTTTAATA
AAAAATATTGCATACTTTGACGAAACAAATTTTCGTTGCATACCCAATAAAAGATTATTATATTGCATAC
CCGTTTTTAATAAAATACATTGCATACCCTCTTTTAATAAAAAATATTGCATACGTTGACGAAACAAATT
TTCGTTGCATACCCAATAAAAGATTATTATATTGCATACCTTTTCTTGCCATACCATTTAGCCGATCAAT
TCTCGAGCGCGTAAAACACAATCAAGTATGAGTCATAAGCTGATGTCATGTTTTGCACACGGCTCATAAC
CGAACTGGCTTTACGAGTAGAATTCTACTTGTAACGCACGATCAGTGGATGATGTCATTTGTTTTTCAAA
TCGAGATGATGTCATGTTTTGCACACGGCTCATAAACTCGCTTTACGAGTAGAATTCTACGTGTAACGCA
CGATCGATTGATGAGTCATTTGTTTTGCAATATGATATCATACAATATGACTCATTTGTTTTTCAAAACC
GAACTTGATTTACGGGTAGAATTCTACTTGTAAAGCACAATCAAAAAGATGATGTCATTTGTTTTTCAAA
ACTGAACTCGCTTTACGAGTAGAATTCTACGTGTAAAACACAATCAAGAAATGATGTCATTTGTTATAAA
AATAAAAGCTGATGTCATGTTTTGCACATGGCTCATAACTAAACTCGCTTTACGGGTAGAATTCTACGCG
CGTCGATGTCTTTGTGATGCGCGCGACATTTTTGTAGGTTATTGATAAAATGAACGGATACGTTGCCCGA
CATTATCATTAAATCCTTGGCGTAGAATTTGTCGGGTCCATTGTCCGTGTGCGCTAGCATGCCCGTAACG
GACCTCGTACTTTTGGCTTCAAAGGTTTTGCGCACAGACAAAATGTGCCACACTTGCAGCTCTGCATGTG
TGCGCGTTACCACAAATCCCAACGGCGCAGTGTACTTGTTGTATGCAAATAAATCTCGATAAAGGCGCGG
CGCGCGAATGCAGCTGATCACGTACGCTCCTCGTGTTCCGTTCAAGGACGGTGTTATCGACCTCAGATTA
ATGTTTATCGGCCGACTGTTTTCGTATCCGCTCACCAAACGCGTTTTTGCATTAACATTGTATGTCGGCG
GATGTTCTATATCTAATTTGAATAAATAAACGATAACCGCGTTGGTTTTAGAGGGCATAATAAAAGAAAT
ATTGTTATCGTGTTCGCCATTAGGGCAGTATAAATTGACGTTCATGTTGGATATTGTTTCAGTTGCAAGT
TGACACTGGCGGCGACAAGATCGTGAACAACCAAGTGACAATACAAAATGAGCAAGGGCGAGGAGCTGTT
CACCGGGGTGGTGCCCATCCTGGTCGAGCTGGACGGCGACGTAAACGGCCACAAGTTCAGCGTGTCCGGC
GAGGGCGAGGGCGATGCCACCTACGGCAAGCTGACCCTGAAGTTCATCTGCACCACCGGCAAGCTGCCCG
TGCCCTGGCCCACCCTCGTGACCACCCTGACCTACGGCGTGCAGTGCTTCAGCCGCTACCCCGACCACAT
GAAGCAGCACGACTTCTTCAAGTCCGCCATGCCCGAAGGCTACGTCCAGGAGCGCACCATCTTCTTCAAG
GACGACGGCAACTACAAGACCCGCGCCGAGGTGAAGTTCGAGGGCGACACCCTGGTGAACCGCATCGAGC
TGAAGGGCATCGACTTCAAGGAGGACGGCAACATCCTGGGGCACAAGCTGGAGTACAACTACAACAGCCA
CAACGTCTATATCATGGCCGACAAGCAGAAGAACGGCATCAAGGTGAACTTCAAGATCCGCCACAACATC
GAGGACGGCAGCGTGCAGCTCGCCGACCACTACCAGCAGAACACCCCCATCGGCGACGGCCCCGTGCTGC
TGCCCGACAACCACTACCTGAGCACCCAGTCCGCCCTGAGCAAAGACCCCAACGAGAAGCGCGATCACAT
GGTCCTGCTGGAGTTCGTGACCGCCGCCGGGATCACTCTCGGCATGGACGAGCTGTACAAGTAACTAGAT
CATAATCAGCCATACCACATTTGTAGAGGTTTTACTTGCTTTAAAAAACCTCCCACACCTCCCCCTGAAC
CTGAAACATAAAATGAATGCAATTGTTGTTGTTAACTTGTTTATTGCAGCTTATAATGGTTACAAATAAA
GCAATAGCATCACAAATTTCACAAATAAAGCATTTTTTTCACTGCATTCTAGTTGTGGTTTGTCCAAACT
CATCAATGTATCTTAAAGCTTGTCGACGATGTAGGTCACGGTCTCGAAGCCGCGGTGCGGGTGCCAGGGC
GTGCCCTTGGGCTCCCCGGGCGCGTACTCCACCTCACCCATCTGGTCCATCATGATGAACGGGTCGAGGT
GGCGGTAGTTGATCCCGGCGAACGCGCGGCGCACCGGGAAGCCCTCGCCCTCGAAACCGCTGGGCGCGGT
GGTCACGGTGAGCACGGGACGTGCGACGGCGTCGGCGGGTGCGGATACGCGGGGCAGCGTCAGCGGGTTC
TCGACGGTCACGGCGGGCATGTCGACAGATATCTATAACAAGAAAATATATATATAATAAGTTATCACGT
AAGTAGAACATGAAATAACAATATAATTATCGTATGAGTTAAATCTTAAAAGTCACGTAAAAGATAATCA
TGCGTCATTTTGACTCACGCGGTCGTTATAGTTCAAAATCAGTGACACTTACCGCATTGACAAGCACGCC
TCACGGGAGCTCCAAGCGGCGACTGAGATGTCCTAAATGCACAGCGACGGATTCGCGCTATTTAGAAAGA
GAGAGCAATATTTCAAGAATGCATGCGTCAATTTTACGCAGACTATCTTTCTAGGGTTAATCCCTTTAGT
GAGGGTTAATTTCGAGCTTGGCGTAATCATGGTCATAGCTGTTTCCTGTGTGAAATTGTTATCCGCTCAC
AATTCCACACAACATACGAGCCGGAAGCATAAAGTGTAAAGCCTGGGGTGCCTAATGAGTGAGCTAACTC
ACATTAATTGCGTTGCGCTCACTGCCCGCTTTCCAGTCGGGAAACCTGTCGTGCCAGCTGCATTAATGAA
TCGGCCAACGCGCGGGGAGAGGCGGTTTGCGTATTGGGCGCTCTTCCGCTTCCTCGCTCACTGACTCGCT
GCGCTCGGTCGTTCGGCTGCGGCGAGCGGTATCAGCTCACTCAAAGGCGGTAATACGGTTATCCACAGAA
TCAGGGGATAACGCAGGAAAGAACATGTGAGCAAAAGGCCAGCAAAAGGCCAGGAACCGTAAAAAGGCCG
CGTTGCTGGCGTTTTTCCATAGGCTCCGCCCCCCTGACGAGCATCACAAAAATCGACGCTCAAGTCAGAG
GTGGCGAAACCCGACAGGACTATAAAGATACCAGGCGTTTCCCCCTGGAAGCTCCCTCGTGCGCTCTCCT
GTTCCGACCCTGCCGCTTACCGGATACCTGTCCGCCTTTCTCCCTTCGGGAAGCGTGGCGCTTTCTCATA
GCTCACGCTGTAGGTATCTCAGTTCGGTGTAGGTCGTTCGCTCCAAGCTGGGCTGTGTGCACGAACCCCC
CGTTCAGCCCGACCGCTGCGCCTTATCCGGTAACTATCGTCTTGAGTCCAACCCGGTAAGACACGACTTA
TCGCCACTGGCAGCAGCCACTGGTAACAGGATTAGCAGAGCGAGGTATGTAGGCGGTGCTACAGAGTTCT
TGAAGTGGTGGCCTAACTACGGCTACACTAGAAGAACAGTATTTGGTATCTGCGCTCTGCTGAAGCCAGT
TACCTTCGGAAAAAGAGTTGGTAGCTCTTGATCCGGCAAACAAACCACCGCTGGTAGCGGTGGTTTTTTT
GTTTGCAAGCAGCAGATTACGCGCAGAAAAAAAGGATCTCAAGAAGATCCTTTGATCTTTTCTACGGGGT
CTGACGCTCAGTGGAACGAAAACTCACGTTAAGGGATTTTGGTCATGAGATTATCAAAAAGGATCTTCAC
CTAGATCCTTTTAAATTAAAAATGAAGTTTTAAATCAATCTAAAGTATATATGAGTAAACTTGGTCTGAC
AGTTACCAATGCTTAATCAGTGAGGCACCTATCTCAGCGATCTGTCTATTTCGTTCATCCATAGTTGCCT
GACTCCCCGTCGTGTAGATAACTACGATACGGGAGGGCTTACCATCTGGCCCCAGTGCTGCAATGATACC
GCGAGACCCACGCTCACCGGCTCCAGATTTATCAGCAATAAACCAGCCAGCCGGAAGGGCCGAGCGCAGA
AGTGGTCCTGCAACTTTATCCGCCTCCATCCAGTCTATTAATTGTTGCCGGGAAGCTAGAGTAAGTAGTT
CGCCAGTTAATAGTTTGCGCAACGTTGTTGCCATTGCTACAGGCATCGTGGTGTCACGCTCGTCGTTTGG
TATGGCTTCATTCAGCTCCGGTTCCCAACGATCAAGGCGAGTTACATGATCCCCCATGTTGTGCAAAAAA
GCGGTTAGCTCCTTCGGTCCTCCGATCGTTGTCAGAAGTAAGTTGGCCGCAGTGTTATCACTCATGGTTA
TGGCAGCACTGCATAATTCTCTTACTGTCATGCCATCCGTAAGATGCTTTTCTGTGACTGGTGAGTACTC
AACCAAGTCATTCTGAGAATAGTGTATGCGGCGACCGAGTTGCTCTTGCCCGGCGTCAATACGGGATAAT
ACCGCGCCACATAGCAGAACTTTAAAAGTGCTCATCATTGGAAAACGTTCTTCGGGGCGAAAACTCTCAA
GGATCTTACCGCTGTTGAGATCCAGTTCGATGTAACCCACTCGTGCACCCAACTGATCTTCAGCATCTTT
TACTTTCACCAGCGTTTCTGGGTGAGCAAAAACAGGAAGGCAAAATGCCGCAAAAAAGGGAATAAGGGCG
ACACGGAAATGTTGAATACTCATACTCTTCCTTTTTCAATATTATTGAAGCATTTATCAGGGTTATTGTC
TCATGAGCGGATACATATTTGAATGTATTTAGAAAAATAAACAAATAGGGGTTCCGCGCACATTTCCCCG
AAAAGTGCCAC
